>Addgene plasmid #43765 | IV-GAG | depositor partial sequence | sequence record 59030 | IV-GAG sequence 279 bps
CGTCTCGACTCACCCCAGAGCAGGTCGTGGCAATCGCGAGCAATAACGGCGGAAAACAGGCTTTGGAAAC
GGTGCAGAGGCTCCTTCCAGTGCTGTGCCAAGCGCACGGCCTCACCCCAGAGCAGGTCGTGGCAATCGCC
TCCAACATTGGCGGGAAACAGGCACTCGAGACTGTCCAGCGCCTGCTTCCCGTGCTGTGCCAAGCGCACG
GATTAACCCCAGAGCAGGTCGTGGCAATCGCGAGCAATAAGGGCGGAAGACCCGCACTGGAGAGAGACG
