>Addgene plasmid #43765 | IV-GAG | addgene partial sequence | sequence record 62177 | M13-F20 5'-TGTAAAACGACGGCCAGT-3'
CTATAGGGCGAATTGGGCCCTCTAGATGCATGCTCGAGCGGCCGCCAGTGTGATGGATATCTGCAGAATT
CGCCCTTATATAGATGCCGTCCTAGCGCGTCTCGACTCACCCCAGAGCAGGTCGTGGCAATCGCGAGCAA
TAACGGCGGAAAACAGGCTTTGGAAACGGTGCAGAGGCTCCTTCCAGTGCTGTGCCAAGCGCACGGCCTC
ACCCCAGAGCAGGTCGTGGCAATCGCCTCCAACATTGGCGGGAAACAGGCACTCGAGACTGTCCAGCGCC
TGCTTCCCGTGCTGTGCCAAGCGCACGGATTAACCCCAGAGCAGGTCGTGGCAATCGCGAGCAATAAGGG
CGGAAGACCCGCACTGGAGAGAGACGTGGGCACAGGAAAGATACTTAAGGGCGAATTCCAGCACACTGGC
GGCCGTTACTAGTGGATCCGAGCTCGGTACCAAGCTTGGCGTAATCATGGTCATAGCTGTTTCCTGTGTG
AAATTGTTATCCGCTCACAATTCCACACAACATACGAGCCGGAAGCATAAAGTGTAAAGCCTGGGGTGCC
TAATGAGTGAGCTAACTCACATTAATTGCGTTGCGCTCACTGCCCGCTTTCCAGTCGGGAAACCTGTCGT
GCCAGCTGCATTAATGAATCGGCCAACGCGCGGGGAGAGGCGGTTTGCGTATTGGGCGCTCTTCCGCTTC
CTCGCTCACTGACTCGCTGCGCTCGGTCGTTCGGCTGCGGCGAGCGGTATCAGCTCACTCAAAGGCGGTA
ATACGGTTATCCACAGAATCAGGGGATAACGCAGGAAAGAACATGTGAGCAAAAGGCCAGCAAAAGGCCA
GGAACCGTAAAAAGGCCGCGT
