[The description below was written by a language model from this plasmid's Addgene catalogue record.]
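Description:
IV-GAG is a bacterial cloning plasmid built on the commercial pCRII-TOPO backbone (about 4 kb without insert), carrying a short synthetic insert of 279 bp that was introduced by TOPO cloning. It is maintained as a high-copy plasmid in standard E. coli cloning strains and is selectable with both ampicillin and kanamycin, reflecting the two resistance markers carried on this backbone. The insert sits between the T7 and M13-reverse priming sites, which are listed for sequencing from the 5′ and 3′ sides respectively. The vector type is given only as bacterial cloning, and the record mentions no expression promoter, tag or reporter associated with the insert, so the plasmid appears to serve as a storage and source vector for a DNA fragment rather than as an expression construct.

The record does not describe what the insert encodes beyond its name and synthetic origin. The plasmid was deposited in connection with a publication describing a TALEN genome-editing system for generating human stem cell-based disease models. The insert size and name are consistent with a module of three TAL effector repeats, in which "IV" would mark the position in an ordered assembly and "GAG" the three-nucleotide target recognised. That reading is an inference from the name and context rather than something the record states. On this interpretation, IV-GAG would be one member of a library of pre-assembled repeat modules combined to build custom TALEN DNA-binding arrays. No feature table was supplied, so the detailed layout of the insert and its flanking assembly sites cannot be given here.
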