Addgene plasmid #43765: IV-GAG
Depositing lab: Chad Cowan & Kiran Musunuru. Depositing organization: Harvard University. Publication: A TALEN Genome-Editing System for Generating Human Stem Cell-Based Disease Models. Ding Q, Lee YK, Schaefer EA, Peters DT, Veres A, Kim K, Kuperwasser N, Motola DL, Meissner TB, Hendriks WT, Trevisan M, Gupta RM, Moisan A, Banks E, Friesen M, Schinzel RT, Xia F, Tang A, Xia Y, Figueroa E, Wann A, Ahfeldt T, Daheron L, Zhang F, Rubin LL, Peng LF, Chung RT, Musunuru K, Cowan CA. Cell Stem Cell. 2012 Dec 12. pii: S1934-5909(12)00645-5. doi: 10.1016/j.stem.2012.11.011. PubMed 23246482.
Backbone
  Vector backbone: pCRII-TOPO
  Backbone manufacturer: Invitrogen
  Backbone size w/o insert (bp): 3973
  Vector type: Bacterial Cloning
Growth in bacteria
  Bacterial resistance: Ampicillin and Kanamycin, 100 & 50 μg/mL
  Growth temperature: 37°C
  Growth strain: Top10
  Copy number: High Copy
Gene/Insert
  Gene/Insert name: IV-GAG
  Species: Synthetic
  Insert size (bp): 279
  Cloning method: TOPO Cloning
  Sequencing primers: 5′ T7; 3′ M13-rev
Terms and licenses: Academic/Nonprofit Terms; Industry Terms: Not Available to Industry
How to cite: IV-GAG was a gift from Chad Cowan & Kiran Musunuru (Addgene plasmid # 43765 ; http://n2t.net/addgene:43765 ; RRID:Addgene_43765)
